>Addgene plasmid #27258 | LRP6 dC-pCS2 | addgene partial sequence | sequence record 33553 | 27258 with EBV-rev
TCGTATCGACTCACTATAGTTCTAGTCGAGACATTCCTGGAAGAGATCCTGACAAAGAACTTGGGTGTGG
CACATAACCAAGAGGCACAGAAGCTGGTCCATGAACTACATAGTCATTAGTCATAGTTTCCCCATCTCCC
TTCATACGTGGACACAACATCCTCTGGCAGATAAAGTATACAGTTCCAGACACAAAAATGGTGACAATTA
CGCCAATAACAGAACCAACTGTATTGGTGGCCTGTGGTGCTGGTTCTTCAGTCGGATAACAATCCAGTTC
ATCTGACTTGTCACTGCAATCCACATTATGATCACACTTCTTGTGCTTTCCAATGCACTGACCATTGGCA
CAGCGGAACTGATCAATTAAACAAAGCACTTCACAGTTCTTCTCATCTGATTTGTCCTGGCAGTTTGCAT
CTCCATTGCATCGGAGGGCACCATCAATACACTGCCCACTGGCACACTGGAACTGGGACTCTGAGCATAC
AGGACAATTGAGTTCATCACTGTGGTCTTCACATTCAGTAAACCCATCGCACCGCCAAGCCACAGGGATA
CAGTCAATTTCCCCCGTGAAACAAGTAAACTGCTGAGGAGAACATGTTGGAGGTTCTCCACATGATAGCT
CATCTTGAAGTAGAACCAGGTGCATGGGGCAAGAACACCTTGTAGTACCATCCCCCTTTACAAGACAAAT
ATGTGAACAGCCACCATTATCCTGAGCACAAGGGTGCTGTCTGTATTCTTGAAGGTTCAGCTCCTTTACT
GCATGAATGTCACTAAGCTGGGCAATTCGAGCTTGGACTTTGGTTCTACCCTCTCGACCTGTCATGTCAA
TTTTTTCAATCATTTGCTGCTGTTTATCAATCCAAT
