[The description below was written by a language model from this plasmid's Addgene catalogue record.]
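Description:
LRP6 dC-pCS2 is a pCS2+-based plasmid that carries a truncated human LRP6 (low density lipoprotein receptor-related protein 6) coding sequence. It is intended for expression in mammalian cells and for producing synthetic mRNA for Xenopus embryo injection. The backbone is about 4.1 kb and is maintained in E. coli under ampicillin selection; the record lists its copy number as unknown. No feature table accompanies this entry, so individual regulatory elements are not annotated. pCS2+ vectors generally drive expression in vertebrate cells from a strong CMV-derived promoter with an SV40 polyadenylation signal. An SP6 promoter lies upstream of the cloning region, which fits the depositor's note that the linearized plasmid serves as a template for SP6 in vitro transcription and the use of an SP6 primer for 5′ sequencing.

The insert is roughly 4.35 kb and was cloned between BamHI and XbaI sites, both of which remain intact. It encodes an LRP6 mutant lacking the carboxyl-terminal intracellular region, with the deletion described as running from residue 1440 to an internal XhoI site in the gene. The extracellular portion of this Wnt co-receptor should therefore be retained, while the cytoplasmic tail that normally relays signals inside the cell is removed. No epitope tag or reporter is recorded. The associated publication concerns LDL-receptor-related proteins in Wnt signal transduction. The construct suits studies of whether the LRP6 intracellular domain is required for Wnt signalling, by transfection into cultured cells or by injection of transcribed mRNA into Xenopus embryos. The record does not itself describe the mutant's functional behaviour.
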