Addgene plasmid #27258: LRP6 dC-pCS2
Depositing lab: Xi He. Depositing organization: Boston Children's Hospital. Publication: LDL-receptor-related proteins in Wnt signal transduction. Tamai K, Semenov M, Kato Y, Spokony R, Liu C, Katsuyama Y, Hess F, Saint-Jeannet JP, He X. Nature. 2000 Sep 28. 407(6803):530-5. 10.1038/35035117 PubMed 11029007.
Backbone
  Vector backbone: pCS2+
  Backbone size w/o insert (bp): 4095
  Vector type: Mammalian Expression ; xenopus injection
Growth in bacteria
  Bacterial resistance: Ampicillin, 100 μg/mL
  Growth temperature: 37°C
  Growth strain: DH5alpha
  Copy number: Unknown
Gene/Insert
  Gene/Insert name: low density lipoprotein receptor-related protein 6 (alt name: LRP6)
  Species: H. sapiens (human)
  Insert size (bp): 4353
  Mutation: carboxyl intracellular region deleted Residue 1440 to internal XhoI site of gene deleted
  Entrez Gene: LRP6 (a.k.a. ADCAD2, EVR8, STHAG7)
  Cloning method: Restriction Enzyme; 5′ cloning site BamHI (not destroyed); 3′ cloning site Xbal (not destroyed)
  Sequencing primers: 5′ SP6
Terms and licenses: Academic/Nonprofit Terms; Industry Terms: Not Available to Industry
Depositor comments: Linearize with Asp718 for in vitro transcription by SP6
How to cite: LRP6 dC-pCS2 was a gift from Xi He (Addgene plasmid # 27258 ; http://n2t.net/addgene:27258 ; RRID:Addgene_27258)
